>Addgene plasmid #170809 | pW211-lenti-spsgRNA-Esp3I-2kb-filler-pEF1s-NLS-mNeonGreen-P2A-BlastR | addgene full sequence | sequence record 334408 | Addgene NGS Result
AATTAATTCTGTGGAATGTGTGTCAGTTAGGGTGTGGAAAGTCCCCAGGCTCCCCAGCAGGCAGAAGTAT
GCAAAGCATGCATCTCAATTAGTCAGCAACCAGGTGTGGAAAGTCCCCAGGCTCCCCAGCAGGCAGAAGT
ATGCAAAGCATGCATCTCAATTAGTCAGCAACCATAGTCCCGCCCCTAACTCCGCCCATCCCGCCCCTAA
CTCCGCCCAGTTCCGCCCATTCTCCGCCCCATGGCTGACTAATTTTTTTTATTTATGCAGAGGCCGAGGC
CGCCTCTGCCTCTGAGCTATTCCAGAAGTAGTGAGGAGGCTTTTTTGGAGGCCTAGGCTTTTGCAAAAAG
CTCCCGGGAGCTTGTATATCCATTTTCGGATCTGATCAGCACGTGTTGACAATTAATCATCGGCATAGTA
TATCGGCATAGTATAATACGACAAGGTGAGGAACTAAACCATGGCCAAGTTGACCAGTGCCGTTCCGGTG
CTCACCGCGCGCGACGTCGCCGGAGCGGTCGAGTTCTGGACCGACCGGCTCGGGTTCTCCCGGGACTTCG
TGGAGGACGACTTCGCCGGTGTGGTCCGGGACGACGTGACCCTGTTCATCAGCGCGGTCCAGGACCAGGT
GGTGCCGGACAACACCCTGGCCTGGGTGTGGGTGCGCGGCCTGGACGAGCTGTACGCCGAGTGGTCGGAG
GTCGTGTCCACGAACTTCCGGGACGCCTCCGGGCCGGCCATGACCGAGATCGGCGAGCAGCCGTGGGGGC
GGGAGTTCGCCCTGCGCGACCCGGCCGGCAACTGCGTGCACTTCGTGGCCGAGGAGCAGGACTGACACGT
GCTACGAGATTTCGATTCCACCGCCGCCTTCTATGAAAGGTTGGGCTTCGGAATCGTTTTCCGGGACGCC
GGCTGGATGATCCTCCAGCGCGGGGATCTCATGCTGGAGTTCTTCGCCCACCCCAACTTGTTTATTGCAG
CTTATAATGGTTACAAATAAAGCAATAGCATCACAAATTTCACAAATAAAGCATTTTTTTCACTGCATTC
TAGTTGTGGTTTGTCCAAACTCATCAATGTATCTTATCATGTCTGTATACCGTCGACCTCTAGCTAGAGC
TTGGCGTAATCATGGTCATAGCTGTTTCCTGTGTGAAATTGTTATCCGCTCACAATTCCACACAACATAC
GAGCCGGAAGCATAAAGTGTAAAGCCTGGGGTGCCTAATGAGTGAGCTAACTCACATTAATTGCGTTGCG
CTCACTGCCCGCTTTCCAGTCGGGAAACCTGTCGTGCCAGCTGCATTAATGAATCGGCCAACGCGCGGGG
AGAGGCGGTTTGCGTATTGGGCGCTCTTCCGCTTCCTCGCTCACTGACTCGCTGCGCTCGGTCGTTCGGC
TGCGGCGAGCGGTATCAGCTCACTCAAAGGCGGTAATACGGTTATCCACAGAATCAGGGGATAACGCAGG
AAAGAACATGTGAGCAAAAGGCCAGCAAAAGGCCAGGAACCGTAAAAAGGCCGCGTTGCTGGCGTTTTTC
CATAGGCTCCGCCCCCCTGACGAGCATCACAAAAATCGACGCTCAAGTCAGAGGTGGCGAAACCCGACAG
GACTATAAAGATACCAGGCGTTTCCCCCTGGAAGCTCCCTCGTGCGCTCTCCTGTTCCGACCCTGCCGCT
TACCGGATACCTGTCCGCCTTTCTCCCTTCGGGAAGCGTGGCGCTTTCTCATAGCTCACGCTGTAGGTAT
CTCAGTTCGGTGTAGGTCGTTCGCTCCAAGCTGGGCTGTGTGCACGAACCCCCCGTTCAGCCCGACCGCT
GCGCCTTATCCGGTAACTATCGTCTTGAGTCCAACCCGGTAAGACACGACTTATCGCCACTGGCAGCAGC
CACTGGTAACAGGATTAGCAGAGCGAGGTATGTAGGCGGTGCTACAGAGTTCTTGAAGTGGTGGCCTAAC
TACGGCTACACTAGAAGAACAGTATTTGGTATCTGCGCTCTGCTGAAGCCAGTTACCTTCGGAAAAAGAG
TTGGTAGCTCTTGATCCGGCAAACAAACCACCGCTGGTAGCGGTGGTTTTTTTGTTTGCAAGCAGCAGAT
TACGCGCAGAAAAAAAGGATCTCAAGAAGATCCTTTGATCTTTTCTACGGGGTCTGACGCTCAGTGGAAC
GAAAACTCACGTTAAGGGATTTTGGTCATGAGATTATCAAAAAGGATCTTCACCTAGATCCTTTTAAATT
AAAAATGAAGTTTTAAATCAATCTAAAGTATATATGAGTAAACTTGGTCTGACAGTTACCAATGCTTAAT
CAGTGAGGCACCTATCTCAGCGATCTGTCTATTTCGTTCATCCATAGTTGCCTGACTCCCCGTCGTGTAG
ATAACTACGATACGGGAGGGCTTACCATCTGGCCCCAGTGCTGCAATGATACCGCGAGACCCACGCTCAC
CGGCTCCAGATTTATCAGCAATAAACCAGCCAGCCGGAAGGGCCGAGCGCAGAAGTGGTCCTGCAACTTT
ATCCGCCTCCATCCAGTCTATTAATTGTTGCCGGGAAGCTAGAGTAAGTAGTTCGCCAGTTAATAGTTTG
CGCAACGTTGTTGCCATTGCTACAGGCATCGTGGTGTCACGCTCGTCGTTTGGTATGGCTTCATTCAGCT
CCGGTTCCCAACGATCAAGGCGAGTTACATGATCCCCCATGTTGTGCAAAAAAGCGGTTAGCTCCTTCGG
TCCTCCGATCGTTGTCAGAAGTAAGTTGGCCGCAGTGTTATCACTCATGGTTATGGCAGCACTGCATAAT
TCTCTTACTGTCATGCCATCCGTAAGATGCTTTTCTGTGACTGGTGAGTACTCAACCAAGTCATTCTGAG
AATAGTGTATGCGGCGACCGAGTTGCTCTTGCCCGGCGTCAATACGGGATAATACCGCGCCACATAGCAG
AACTTTAAAAGTGCTCATCATTGGAAAACGTTCTTCGGGGCGAAAACTCTCAAGGATCTTACCGCTGTTG
AGATCCAGTTCGATGTAACCCACTCGTGCACCCAACTGATCTTCAGCATCTTTTACTTTCACCAGCGTTT
CTGGGTGAGCAAAAACAGGAAGGCAAAATGCCGCAAAAAAGGGAATAAGGGCGACACGGAAATGTTGAAT
ACTCATACTCTTCCTTTTTCAATATTATTGAAGCATTTATCAGGGTTATTGTCTCATGAGCGGATACATA
TTTGAATGTATTTAGAAAAATAAACAAATAGGGGTTCCGCGCACATTTCCCCGAAAAGTGCCACCTGACG
TCGACGGATCGGGAGATCTCCCGATCCCCTATGGTGCACTCTCAGTACAATCTGCTCTGATGCCGCATAG
TTAAGCCAGTATCTGCTCCCTGCTTGTGTGTTGGAGGTCGCTGAGTAGTGCGCGAGCAAAATTTAAGCTA
CAACAAGGCAAGGCTTGACCGACAATTGCATGAAGAATCTGCTTAGGGTTAGGCGTTTTGCGCTGCTTCG
CGATGTACGGGCCAGATATACGCGTTGACATTGATTATTGACTAGTTATTAATAGTAATCAATTACGGGG
TCATTAGTTCATAGCCCATATATGGAGTTCCGCGTTACATAACTTACGGTAAATGGCCCGCCTGGCTGAC
CGCCCAACGACCCCCGCCCATTGACGTCAATAATGACGTATGTTCCCATAGTAACGCCAATAGGGACTTT
CCATTGACGTCAATGGGTGGAGTATTTACGGTAAACTGCCCACTTGGCAGTACATCAAGTGTATCATATG
CCAAGTACGCCCCCTATTGACGTCAATGACGGTAAATGGCCCGCCTGGCATTATGCCCAGTACATGACCT
TATGGGACTTTCCTACTTGGCAGTACATCTACGTATTAGTCATCGCTATTACCATGGTGATGCGGTTTTG
GCAGTACATCAATGGGCGTGGATAGCGGTTTGACTCACGGGGATTTCCAAGTCTCCACCCCATTGACGTC
AATGGGAGTTTGTTTTGGCACCAAAATCAACGGGACTTTCCAAAATGTCGTAACAACTCCGCCCCATTGA
CGCAAATGGGCGGTAGGCGTGTACGGTGGGAGGTCTATATAAGCAGCGCGTTTTGCCTGTACTGGGTCTC
TCTGGTTAGACCAGATCTGAGCCTGGGAGCTCTCTGGCTAACTAGGGAACCCACTGCTTAAGCCTCAATA
AAGCTTGCCTTGAGTGCTTCAAGTAGTGTGTGCCCGTCTGTTGTGTGACTCTGGTAACTAGAGATCCCTC
AGACCCTTTTAGTCAGTGTGGAAAATCTCTAGCAGTGGCGCCCGAACAGGGACTTGAAAGCGAAAGGGAA
ACCAGAGGAGCTCTCTCGACGCAGGACTCGGCTTGCTGAAGCGCGCACGGCAAGAGGCGAGGGGCGGCGA
CTGGTGAGTACGCCAAAAATTTTGACTAGCGGAGGCTAGAAGGAGAGAGATGGGTGCGAGAGCGTCAGTA
TTAAGCGGGGGAGAATTAGATCGCGATGGGAAAAAATTCGGTTAAGGCCAGGGGGAAAGAAAAAATATAA
ATTAAAACATATAGTATGGGCAAGCAGGGAGCTAGAACGATTCGCAGTTAATCCTGGCCTGTTAGAAACA
TCAGAAGGCTGTAGACAAATACTGGGACAGCTACAACCATCCCTTCAGACAGGATCAGAAGAACTTAGAT
CATTATATAATACAGTAGCAACCCTCTATTGTGTGCATCAAAGGATAGAGATAAAAGACACCAAGGAAGC
TTTAGACAAGATAGAGGAAGAGCAAAACAAAAGTAAGACCACCGCACAGCAAGCGGCCGCTGATCTTCAG
ACCTGGAGGAGGAGATATGAGGGACAATTGGAGAAGTGAATTATATAAATATAAAGTAGTAAAAATTGAA
CCATTAGGAGTAGCACCCACCAAGGCAAAGAGAAGAGTGGTGCAGAGAGAAAAAAGAGCAGTGGGAATAG
GAGCTTTGTTCCTTGGGTTCTTGGGAGCAGCAGGAAGCACTATGGGCGCAGCGTCAATGACGCTGACGGT
ACAGGCCAGACAATTATTGTCTGGTATAGTGCAGCAGCAGAACAATTTGCTGAGGGCTATTGAGGCGCAA
CAGCATCTGTTGCAACTCACAGTCTGGGGCATCAAGCAGCTCCAGGCAAGAATCCTGGCTGTGGAAAGAT
ACCTAAAGGATCAACAGCTCCTGGGGATTTGGGGTTGCTCTGGAAAACTCATTTGCACCACTGCTGTGCC
TTGGAATGCTAGTTGGAGTAATAAATCTCTGGAACAGATTTGGAATCACACGACCTGGATGGAGTGGGAC
AGAGAAATTAACAATTACACAAGCTTAATACACTCCTTAATTGAAGAATCGCAAAACCAGCAAGAAAAGA
ATGAACAAGAATTATTGGAATTAGATAAATGGGCAAGTTTGTGGAATTGGTTTAACATAACAAATTGGCT
GTGGTATATAAAATTATTCATAATGATAGTAGGAGGCTTGGTAGGTTTAAGAATAGTTTTTGCTGTACTT
TCTATAGTGAATAGAGTTAGGCAGGGATATTCACCATTATCGTTTCAGACCCACCTCCCAACCCCGAGGG
GACCCGACAGGCCCGAAGGAATAGAAGAAGAAGGTGGAGAGAGAGACAGAGACAGATCCATTCGATTAGT
GAACGGATCGGCACTGCGTGCGCCAATTCTGCAGACAAATGGCAGTATTCATCCACAATTTTAAAAGAAA
AGGGGGGATTGGGGGGTACAGTGCAGGGGAAAGAATAGTAGACATAATAGCAACAGACATACAAACTAAA
GAATTACAAAAACAAATTACAAAAATTCAAAATTTTCGGGTTTATTACAGGGACAGCAGAGATCCAGTTT
GGTTAATTAAGGTACCGAGGGCCTATTTCCCATGATTCCTTCATATTTGCATATACGATACAAGGCTGTT
AGAGAGATAATTAGAATTAATTTGACTGTAAACACAAAGATATTAGTACAAAATACGTGACGTAGAAAGT
AATAATTTCTTGGGTAGTTTGCAGTTTTAAAATTATGTTTTAAAATGGACTATCATATGCTTACCGTAAC
TTGAAAGTATTTCGATTTCTTGGCTTTATATATCTTGTGGAAAGGACGAAACACCGGAGACGGTTGTAAA
TGAGCACACAAAATACACATGCTAAAATATTATATTCTATGACCTTTATAAAATCAACCAAAATCTTCTT
TTTAATAACTTTAGTATCAATAATTAGAATTTTTATGTTCCTTTTTGCAAACTTTTAATAAAAATGAGCA
AAATAAAAAAACGCTAGTTTTAGTAACTCGCGTTGTTTTCTTCACCTTTAATAATAGCTACTCCACCACT
TGTTCCTAAGCGGTCAGCTCCTGCTTCAATCATTTTTTGAGCATCTTCAAATGTTCTAACTCCACCAGCT
GCTTTAACTAAAGCATTGTCTTTAACAACTGACTTCATTAGTTTAACATCTTCAAATGTTGCACCTGATT
TTGAAAATCCTGTTGATGTTTTAACAAATTCTAATCCAGCTTCAACAGCTATTTCACAAGCTTTCATGAT
TTCTTCTTTTGTTAATAAACAATTTTCCATAATACATTTAACAACATGTGATCCAGCTGCTTTTTTTACA
GCTTTCATGTCTTCTAAAACTAATTCATAATTTTTGTCTTTTAATGCACCAATATTTAATACCATATCAA
TTTCTGTTGCACCATCTTTAATTGCTTCAGAAACTTCGAATGCTTTTGTAGCTGTTGTGCATGCACCTAG
AGGAAAACCTACAACATTTGTTATTCCTACATTTGTGCCTTTTAATAATTCTTTACAATAGCTTGTTCAA
TATGAATTAACACAAACTGTTGCAAAATCAAATTCAATTGCTTCATCACATAATTGTTTAATTTCAGCTT
TCGTAGCATCTTGTTTTAATAATGTGTGATCTATATATTTGTTTAGTTTCATTTTTTCTCCTATATATTC
ATTTTTAATTTTAATTCTTTAATAATTTCGTCTACTTTAACTTTAGCGTTTTGAACAGATTCACCAACAC
CTATAAAATAAATTTTTAGTTTAGGTTCAGTTCCACTTGGGCGAACAGCAAATCATGACTTATCTTCTAA
ATAAAATTTTAGTAAGTCTTGTCCTGGCATATTATACATTCCATCGATGTAGTCTTCAACATTAACAACT
TTAAGTCCAGCAATTTGAGTTAAGGGTGTTGCTCTCAATGATTTCATTAATGGTTCAATTTTTAATTTCT
TTTCTTCTGGTTTAAAATTCAAGTTTAAAGTGAAAGTGTAATATGCACCCATTTCTTTAAATAAATCTTC
TAAATAGTCTACTAATGTTTTATTTTGTTTTTTATAAAATCAAGCAGCCTCTGCTATTAATATAGAAGCT
TGTATTCCATCTTTATCTCTAGCTGAGTCATCAATTACATATCCATAACTTTCTTCATAAGCAAAAACAA
AATTTAATCCGTTATCTTCTTCTTTAGCAATTTCTCTACCCATTCATTTAAATCCAGTTAAAGTTTTTAC
AATATTAACTCCATATTTTTCATGAGCGATTCTATCACCCAAATCACTTGTTACAAAACTTGAATATAGA
GCCGGATTTTTTGGAATGCTATTTAAGCGTTTTAGATTTGATAATTTTCAATCAATTAAAATTGGTCCTG
TTTGATTTCCATCTAATCTTACAAAATGACCATCATGTTTTATTGCCATTCCAAATCTGTCAGCATCTGG
GTCATTCATAATAATAATATCTGCATCATGTTTAATACCATATTCAAGCGGTATTTTTCATGCAGGATCA
AATTCTGGATTTGGATTTACAACATTTTTAAATGTTTCATCTTCAAATGCATGCTCTTCAACCTCAATAA
CGTTATATCCTGATTCACGTAATATTTTTGGGGTAAATTTAGTTCCTGTTCCATTAACTGCGCTAAAAAT
AATTTTTAAATCTTTTTTAGCTTCTTGCTCTTTTTTGTACGTCTCTGTTTTAGAGCTAGAAATAGCAAGT
TAAAATAAGGCTAGTCCGTTATCAACTTGAAAAAGTGGCACCGAGTCGGTGCTTTTTTGAATTCGCTAGC
TAGGTCTTGAAAGGAGTGGGAATTGGCTCCGGTGCCCGTCAGTGGGCAGAGCGCACATCGCCCACAGTCC
CCGAGAAGTTGGGGGGAGGGGTCGGCAATTGATCCGGTGCCTAGAGAAGGTGGCGCGGGGTAAACTGGGA
AAGTGATGTCGTGTACTGGCTCCGCCTTTTTCCCGAGGGTGGGGGAGAACCGTATATAAGTGCAGTAGTC
GCCGTGAACGTTCTTTTTCGCAACGGGTTTGCCGCCAGAACACAGGACCGGTTCTAGAGCGCTGCCACCA
TGAAGCGACCTGCCGCCACAAAGAAGGCTGGACAGGCTAAGAAGAAGAAAGTGAGCAAGGGCGAGGAGGA
TAACATGGCCTCTCTCCCAGCGACACATGAGTTACACATCTTTGGCTCCATCAACGGTGTGGACTTTGAC
ATGGTGGGTCAGGGCACCGGCAATCCAAATGATGGTTATGAGGAGTTAAACCTGAAGTCCACCAAGGGTG
ACCTCCAGTTCTCCCCCTGGATTCTGGTCCCTCATATCGGGTATGGCTTCCATCAGTACCTGCCCTACCC
TGACGGGATGTCGCCTTTCCAGGCCGCCATGGTAGATGGCTCCGGATACCAAGTCCATCGCACAATGCAG
TTTGAAGATGGTGCCTCCCTTACTGTTAACTACCGCTACACCTACGAGGGAAGCCACATCAAAGGAGAGG
CCCAGGTGAAGGGGACTGGTTTCCCTGCTGACGGTCCTGTGATGACCAACTCGCTGACCGCTGCGGACTG
GTGCAGGTCGAAGAAGACTTACCCCAACGACAAAACCATCATCAGTACCTTTAAGTGGAGTTACACCACT
GGAAATGGCAAGCGCTACCGGAGCACTGCGCGGACCACCTACACCTTTGCCAAGCCAATGGCGGCTAACT
ATCTGAAGAACCAGCCGATGTACGTGTTCCGTAAGACGGAGCTCAAGCACTCCAAGACCGAGCTCAACTT
CAAGGAGTGGCAAAAGGCCTTTACCGATGTGATGGGCATGGACGAGCTGTACAAGGGATCCGGCGCAACA
AACTTCTCTCTGCTGAAACAAGCCGGAGATGTCGAAGAGAATCCTGGACCGATGGCCAAGCCTTTGTCTC
AAGAAGAATCCACCCTCATTGAAAGAGCAACGGCTACAATCAACAGCATCCCCATCTCTGAAGACTACAG
CGTCGCCAGCGCAGCTCTCTCTAGCGACGGCCGCATCTTCACTGGTGTCAATGTATATCATTTTACTGGG
GGACCTTGTGCAGAACTCGTGGTGCTGGGCACTGCTGCTGCTGCGGCAGCTGGCAACCTGACTTGTATCG
TCGCGATCGGAAATGAGAACAGGGGCATCTTGAGCCCCTGCGGACGGTGCCGACAGGTGCTTCTCGATCT
GCATCCTGGGATCAAAGCCATAGTGAAGGACAGTGATGGACAGCCGACGGCAGTTGGGATTCGTGAATTG
CTGCCCTCTGGTTATGTGTGGGAGGGCTAAACGCGTTAAGTCGACAATCAACCTCTGGATTACAAAATTT
GTGAAAGATTGACTGGTATTCTTAACTATGTTGCTCCTTTTACGCTATGTGGATACGCTGCTTTAATGCC
TTTGTATCATGCTATTGCTTCCCGTATGGCTTTCATTTTCTCCTCCTTGTATAAATCCTGGTTGCTGTCT
CTTTATGAGGAGTTGTGGCCCGTTGTCAGGCAACGTGGCGTGGTGTGCACTGTGTTTGCTGACGCAACCC
CCACTGGTTGGGGCATTGCCACCACCTGTCAGCTCCTTTCCGGGACTTTCGCTTTCCCCCTCCCTATTGC
CACGGCGGAACTCATCGCCGCCTGCCTTGCCCGCTGCTGGACAGGGGCTCGGCTGTTGGGCACTGACAAT
TCCGTGGTGTTGTCGGGGAAATCATCGTCCTTTCCTTGGCTGCTCGCCTGTGTTGCCACCTGGATTCTGC
GCGGGACGTCCTTCTGCTACGTCCCTTCGGCCCTCAATCCAGCGGACCTTCCTTCCCGCGGCCTGCTGCC
GGCTCTGCGGCCTCTTCCGCGTCTTCGCCTTCGCCCTCAGACGAGTCGGATCTCCCTTTGGGCCGCCTCC
CCGCGTCGACTTTAAGACCAATGACTTACAAGGCAGCTGTAGATCTTAGCCACTTTTTAAAAGAAAAGGG
GGGACTGGAAGGGCTAATTCACTCCCAACGAAGACAAGATCTGCTTTTTGCTTGTACTGGGTCTCTCTGG
TTAGACCAGATCTGAGCCTGGGAGCTCTCTGGCTAACTAGGGAACCCACTGCTTAAGCCTCAATAAAGCT
TGCCTTGAGTGCTTCAAGTAGTGTGTGCCCGTCTGTTGTGTGACTCTGGTAACTAGAGATCCCTCAGACC
CTTTTAGTCAGTGTGGAAAATCTCTAGCAGGGCCCGTTTAAACCCGCTGATCAGCCTCGACTGTGCCTTC
TAGTTGCCAGCCATCTGTTGTTTGCCCCTCCCCCGTGCCTTCCTTGACCCTGGAAGGTGCCACTCCCACT
GTCCTTTCCTAATAAAATGAGGAAATTGCATCGCATTGTCTGAGTAGGTGTCATTCTATTCTGGGGGGTG
GGGTGGGGCAGGACAGCAAGGGGGAGGATTGGGAAGACAATAGCAGGCATGCTGGGGATGCGGTGGGCTC
TATGGCTTCTGAGGCGGAAAGAACCAGCTGGGGCTCTAGGGGGTATCCCC
[124 nt withheld, positions 10831-10954]
C
[91 nt withheld, positions 10956-11046]
A
[49 nt withheld, positions 11048-11096]
CCTTTGACGTTGGAGTCCACGTTCTTT
[37 nt withheld, positions 11124-11160]
ACCCTATCTCGGTCTATTCTTTTGATTTATAAGGGATTTTGCCGATTTCGGCCTATTGGTTAAAAAATGA
GCTGATTTAACAAAAATTTAACGCG
Features (pLannotate 1.2.2; 34 found; start..end, strand, type, name):
     18..347     +  promoter       SV40 promoter: SV40 enhancer and early promoter
    395..442     +  promoter       EM7 promoter: synthetic bacterial promoter&nbsp
    461..835     +  CDS            BleoR: antibiotic-binding protein; Sh ble from Streptoalloteichus hindustanus; confers resistance to bleomycin, phleomycin, and Zeocin™
    845..970     +  CDS            ble (fragment): BLE_KLEPN - Experimental evidence at protein level: Swiss-Prot protein existence level 1. Binding protein with a strong affinity to the bleomycin family of antibiotics. Binds to CL990; an antimitotic-antibiotic compound. From Klebsiella pneumoniae.
    965..1086    +  polyA_signal   SV40 poly(A) signal: SV40 polyadenylation signal
   1157..1179    -  protein_bind   lac operator (fragment): The lac repressor binds to the lac operator to inhibit transcription in E. coli. This inhibition can be relieved by adding lactose or isopropyl-β-D-thiogalactopyranoside (IPTG). lac repressor encoded by lacI
   1183..1213    -  promoter       lac promoter: promoter for the E. coli lac operon
   1228..1249    -  protein_bind   CAP binding site: CAP binding activates transcription in the presence of cAMP. E. coli catabolite activator protein
   1262..1354    -  CDS            lacI (fragment): lac repressor; lacI; The lac repressor binds to the lac operator to inhibit transcription in E. coli. This inhibition can be relieved by adding lactose or isopropyl-β-D-thiogalactopyranoside (IPTG).
   1537..2125    -  rep_origin     ori: high-copy-number ColE1/pMB1/pBR322/pUC origin of replication
   2296..3156    -  CDS            AmpR: β-lactamase; bla; confers resistance to ampicillin, carbenicillin, and related antibiotics
   3157..3261    -  promoter       AmpR promoter: bla
   3320..3372    -  misc_feature   bom (fragment): basis of mobility region from pBR322
   3527..3906    +  enhancer       CMV enhancer: human cytomegalovirus immediate early enhancer
   3907..4106    +  promoter       CMV promoter: human cytomegalovirus (CMV) immediate early promoter
   4124..4304    +  LTR            5' LTR (truncated): truncated 5' long terminal repeat (LTR) from HIV-1
   4351..4476    +  misc_feature   HIV-1 Ψ: packaging signal of human immunodeficiency virus type 1
   4460..4823    +  CDS            HIV-1 gag (fragment): gag protein from human immunodeficiency virus 1; gag
   4969..5202    +  misc_feature   RRE: The Rev response element (RRE) of HIV-1 allows for Rev-dependent mRNA export from the nucleus to the cytoplasm.
   5579..5679    +  CDS            Rev (fragment): human immunodeficiency virus 1 (HIV-1) Rev protein; rev; enhances nuclear export of unspliced and incompletely spliced viral mRNAs
   5729..5846    +  misc_feature   cPPT/CTS: central polypurine tract and central termination sequence of HIV-1
   5897..6137    +  promoter       U6 promoter: RNA polymerase III promoter for human U6 snRNA
   6323..6982    -  CDS            deoC1: DEOC1_STAAN - Also known as dra. Experimental evidence at protein level: Swiss-Prot protein existence level 1. Catalyzes a reversible aldol reaction between acetaldehyde and D-glyceraldehyde 3-phosphate to generate 2-deoxy-D-ribose 5- phosphate. From Staphylococcus aureus (strain N315).
   8027..8102    +  misc_RNA       gRNA scaffold: guide RNA scaffold for the Streptococcus pyogenes CRISPR/Cas9 system
   8120..8138    +  CDS            small t antigen (fragment): SV40 (simian virus 40) small t antigen
   8164..8375    +  promoter       EF-1α core promoter: core promoter for human elongation factor EF-1α
   8451..9155    +  CDS            mNeonGreen: mNeonGreen is a basic (constitutively fluorescent) green/yellow fluorescent protein published in 2013, derived from Branchiostoma lanceolatum. It is reported to be a very rapidly-maturing monomer with moderate acid sensitivity.
   9222..9620    +  CDS            BSD: blasticidin S deaminase; Aspergillus terreus BSD; confers resistance to blasticidin
   9636..10224   +  misc_feature   WPRE: woodchuck hepatitis virus posttranscriptional regulatory element
  10275..10294   +  misc_feature   cPPT/CTS (fragment): central polypurine tract and central termination sequence of HIV-1
  10296..10529   +  LTR            3' LTR (ΔU3): self-inactivating 3' long terminal repeat (LTR) from HIV-1
  10561..10785   +  polyA_signal   bGH poly(A) signal: bovine growth hormone polyadenylation signal
  10789..10810   +  promoter       SV40 promoter (fragment): SV40 enhancer and early promoter
  10831..4       +  rep_origin     f1 ori (across the origin) (sequence partly withheld): f1 bacteriophage origin of replication; arrow indicates direction of (+) strand synthesis
