[The description below was written by a language model from this plasmid's Addgene catalogue record and pLannotate feature annotations shown in this document.]
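Description:
pW211-lenti-spsgRNA-Esp3I-2kb-filler-pEF1s-NLS-mNeonGreen-P2A-BlastR is an empty third-generation lentiviral backbone derived from lentiCRISPR v2. It is designed to deliver a Streptococcus pyogenes-type single guide RNA to mammalian cells together with a nuclear green fluorescent marker. In bacteria it is maintained as a high-copy plasmid through a ColE1/pUC origin and selected with ampicillin (AmpR). The backbone also carries an f1 origin and an SV40/EM7-driven BleoR cassette that lies outside the viral genome.

The transfer region has a chimeric CMV enhancer/promoter fused to a truncated HIV-1 5' LTR, which allows Tat-independent production of genomic RNA. This is followed by the Ψ packaging signal with a gag fragment, the RRE for Rev-dependent export, and the cPPT/CTS. At the other end are a WPRE, a self-inactivating ΔU3 3' LTR and a bGH polyadenylation signal.

Between these elements, a human U6 Pol III promoter sits upstream of a roughly 2 kb filler and then the SpCas9 gRNA scaffold. By the construct name, the filler is flanked by Esp3I sites, so it can be excised and replaced with a guide spacer. The annotation tool's deoC1 match falls within this stuffer and most likely has no functional role. Downstream, a short EF-1α core promoter drives NLS-mNeonGreen linked to blasticidin S deaminase. The name indicates that the link is a P2A peptide, so one transcript yields both the nuclear reporter and blasticidin resistance.

No Cas9 is annotated in the vector, so the nuclease or a dCas9 effector presumably has to come from another source. The record states the purpose only as co-expression of an sgRNA with NLS-mNeonGreen, which allows transduced cells to be tracked by fluorescence and selected with blasticidin.
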