Addgene plasmid #170809: pW211-lenti-spsgRNA-Esp3I-2kb-filler-pEF1s-NLS-mNeonGreen-P2A-BlastR
Purpose: (Empty Backbone) Lentiviral vector to co-express an spsgRNA with NLS-mNeonGreen
Depositing lab: Kenneth Yamada. Depositing organization: National Institute of Dental and Craniofacial Research (NIDCR). Publication: Budding epithelial morphogenesis driven by cell-matrix versus cell-cell adhesion. Wang S, Matsumoto K, Lish SR, Cartagena-Rivera AX, Yamada KM. Cell. 2021 Jul 8;184(14):3702-3716.e30. doi: 10.1016/j.cell.2021.05.015. Epub 2021 Jun 15. PubMed 34133940.
Backbone
  Vector backbone: lentiCRISPR v2 (Addgene #52961)
  Vector type: Mammalian Expression, Lentiviral
Growth in bacteria
  Bacterial resistance: Ampicillin, 100 μg/mL
  Growth temperature: 30°C
  Growth strain: NEB Stable
  Copy number: High Copy
Gene/Insert
  Gene/Insert name: None
  Mutation: NA
Terms and licenses: Academic/Nonprofit Terms; Industry Terms: Not Available to Industry
Depositor comments: 3rd generation lentiviral backbone. Please visit https://www.biorxiv.org/content/10.1101/2020.06.24.165795v2.full for bioRxiv preprint.
How to cite: pW211-lenti-spsgRNA-Esp3I-2kb-filler-pEF1s-NLS-mNeonGreen-P2A-BlastR was a gift from Kenneth Yamada (Addgene plasmid # 170809 ; http://n2t.net/addgene:170809 ; RRID:Addgene_170809)
